>Addgene plasmid #64077 | human MTAP | addgene full sequence | sequence record 464335 | Addgene NGS Result
GATGTTATCAGTATTTATTATCATTTAGAATAAATTTTGTGTCGCCCTTCCGCGAAATTAATACGACTCA
CTATAGGGGAATTGTGAGCGGATAACAATTCCCCTCTAGAAATAATTTTGTTTAACTTTTAGGAGGATAA
CATATGCATCATCACCATCACCACGAGAACCTGTACTTCCAAGGCATGGCGAGCGGTACCACCACCACCG
CCGTCAAAATCGGTATCATTGGCGGTACGGGTCTGGATGACCCGGAAATCCTGGAGGGTCGCACGGAGAA
GTACGTTGACACGCCATTCGGCAAGCCGTCTGATGCGCTGATTCTGGGCAAGATTAAGAATGTGGATTGC
GTGCTGCTGGCTCGTCATGGTCGTCAGCATACGATTATGCCGAGCAAAGTGAACTATCAGGCGAACATTT
GGGCACTGAAAGAAGAGGGCTGTACGCACGTGATCGTTACGACCGCGTGCGGCAGCCTGCGCGAAGAGAT
TCAACCAGGTGATATCGTCATCATTGACCAGTTCATTGATCGTACCACGATGCGTCCGCAATCCTTTTAC
GACGGTTCCCATAGCTGTGCGCGTGGCGTCTGCCACATCCCGATGGCAGAACCGTTTTGTCCGAAAACCC
GTGAGGTTCTGATCGAAACCGCTAAGAAGCTGGGCTTGCGCTGCCACAGCAAGGGTACGATGGTCACCAT
CGAGGGTCCTCGCTTTAGCAGCCGTGCGGAGAGCTTTATGTTTCGCACCTGGGGTGCAGACGTTATCAAT
ATGACCACGGTTCCGGAAGTTGTGCTGGCAAAAGAAGCCGGTATCTGCTATGCCAGCATTGCGATGGCGA
CCGACTACGATTGTTGGAAAGAGCACGAAGAAGCAGTGAGCGTCGACCGTGTTCTGAAAACTCTGAAAGA
GAATGCCAATAAGGCTAAATCTCTGCTGTTGACCACGATTCCGCAGATTGGTTCCACTGAGTGGTCGGAA
ACCCTGCACAACCTGAAAAACATGGCACAGTTCTCTGTGCTGTTGCCGCGTCACTGATAAGAATTCCCCC
AGCATAACCCCTTGGGGCCTCTAAACGGGTCTTGAGGGGTTTTTTGCCCCTGAGACGCGTCAATCGAGTT
CGTACCTAAGGGCGACACCCCATAATTAGCCCGGGCGAAAGGCCCAGTCTTTCGACTGAGCCTTTCGTTT
TATTTGATGCCTGGCAGTTCCCTACTCTCGCATGGGGAGTCCCCACACTACCATCGGCGCTACGGCGTTT
CACTTCTGAGTTCGGCATGGGGTCAGGTGGGACCACCGCGCTACTGCCGCCAGGCAAACAAGGGGTGTTA
TGAGCCATATTCAGGTATAAATGGGCTCGCGATAATGTTCAGAATTGGTTAATTGGTTGTAACACTGACC
CCTATTTGTTTATTTTTCTAAATACATTCAAATATGTATCCGCTCATGAGACAATAACCCTGATAAATGC
TTCAATAATATTGAAAAAGGAAGAATATGAGTATTCAACATTTCCGTGTCGCCCTTATTCCCTTTTTTGC
GGCATTTTGCCTTCCTGTTTTTGCTCACCCAGAAACGCTGGTGAAAGTAAAAGATGCTGAAGATCAGTTG
GGTGCACGAGTGGGTTACATCGAACTGGATCTCAACAGCGGTAAGATCCTTGAGAGTTTTCGCCCCGAAG
AACGTTTTCCAATGATGAGCACTTTTAAAGTTCTGCTATGTGGCGCGGTATTATCCCGTATTGACGCCGG
GCAAGAGCAACTCGGTCGCCGCATACACTATTCTCAGAATGACTTGGTTGAGTACTCACCAGTCACAGAA
AAGCATCTTACGGATGGCATGACAGTAAGAGAATTATGCAGTGCTGCCATAACCATGAGTGATAACACTG
CGGCCAACTTACTTCTGACAACGATCGGAGGACCGAAGGAGCTAACCGCTTTTTTGCACAACATGGGGGA
TCATGTAACTCGCCTTGATCGTTGGGAACCGGAGCTGAATGAAGCCATACCAAACGACGAGCGTGACACC
ACGATGCCTGTAGCGATGGCAACAACGTTGCGCAAACTATTAACTGGCGAACTACTTACTCTAGCTTCCC
GGCAACAATTAATAGACTGGATGGAGGCGGATAAAGTTGCAGGACCACTTCTGCGCTCGGCCCTTCCGGC
TGGCTGGTTTATTGCTGATAAATCCGGAGCCGGTGAGCGTGGTTCTCGCGGTATCATCGCAGCGCTGGGG
CCAGATGGTAAGCCCTCCCGTATCGTAGTTATCTACACGACGGGGAGTCAGGCAACTATGGATGAACGAA
ATAGACAGATCGCTGAGATAGGTGCCTCACTGATTAAGCATTGGTAAGCGGCGCGCCATCGAATGGCGCA
AAACCTTTCGCGGTATGGCATGATAGCGCCCGGAAGAGAGTCAATTCAGGGTGGTGAATATGAAACCAGT
AACGTTATACGATGTCGCAGAGTATGCCGGTGTCTCTTATCAGACCGTTTCCCGCGTGGTGAACCAGGCC
AGCCACGTTTCTGCGAAAACGCGGGAAAAAGTGGAAGCGGCGATGGCGGAGCTGAATTACATTCCCAACC
GCGTGGCACAACAACTGGCGGGCAAACAGTCGTTGCTGATTGGCGTTGCCACCTCCAGTCTGGCCCTGCA
CGCGCCGTCGCAAATTGTCGCGGCGATTAAATCTCGCGCCGATCAACTGGGTGCCAGCGTGGTGGTGTCG
ATGGTAGAACGAAGCGGCGTCGAAGCCTGTAAAGCGGCGGTGCACAATCTTCTCGCGCAACGCGTCAGTG
GGCTGATCATTAACTATCCGCTGGATGACCAGGATGCCATTGCTGTGGAAGCTGCCTGCACTAATGTTCC
GGCGTTATTTCTTGATGTCTCTGACCAGACACCCATCAACAGTATTATTTTCTCCCATGAGGACGGTACG
CGACTGGGCGTGGAGCATCTGGTCGCATTGGGTCACCAGCAAATCGCGCTGTTAGCGGGCCCATTAAGTT
CTGTCTCGGCGCGTCTGCGTCTGGCTGGCTGGCATAAATATCTCACTCGCAATCAAATTCAGCCGATAGC
GGAACGGGAAGGCGACTGGAGTGCCATGTCCGGTTTTCAACAAACCATGCAAATGCTGAATGAGGGCATC
GTTCCCACTGCGATGCTGGTTGCCAACGATCAGATGGCGCTGGGCGCAATGCGCGCCATTACCGAGTCCG
GGCTGCGCGTTGGTGCGGATATCTCGGTAGTGGGATACGACGATACCGAAGATAGCTCATGTTATATCCC
GCCGTTAACCACCATCAAACAGGATTTTCGCCTGCTGGGGCAAACCAGCGTGGACCGCTTGCTGCAACTC
TCTCAGGGCCAGGCGGTGAAGGGCAATCAGCTGTTGCCAGTCTCACTGGTGAAAAGAAAAACCACCCTGG
CGCCCAATACGCAAACCGCCTCTCCCCGCGCGTTGGCCGATTCATTAATGCAGCTGGCACGACAGGTTTC
CCGACTGGAAAGCGGGCAGTGACTCATGACCAAAATCCCTTAACGTGAGTTACGCGCGCGTCGTTCCACT
GAGCGTCAGACCCCGTAGAAAAGATCAAAGGATCTTCTTGAGATCCTTTTTTTCTGCGCGTAATCTGCTG
CTTGCAAACAAAAAAACCACCGCTACCAGCGGTGGTTTGTTTGCCGGATCAAGAGCTACCAACTCTTTTT
CCGAAGGTAACTGGCTTCAGCAGAGCGCAGATACCAAATACTGTTCTTCTAGTGTAGCCGTAGTTAGCCC
ACCACTTCAAGAACTCTGTAGCACCGCCTACATACCTCGCTCTGCTAATCCTGTTACCAGTGGCTGCTGC
CAGTGGCGATAAGTCGTGTCTTACCGGGTTGGACTCAAGACGATAGTTACCGGATAAGGCGCAGCGGTCG
GGCTGAACGGGGGGTTCGTGCACACAGCCCAGCTTGGAGCGAACGACCTACACCGAACTGAGATACCTAC
AGCGTGAGCTATGAGAAAGCGCCACGCTTCCCGAAGGGAGAAAGGCGGACAGGTATCCGGTAAGCGGCAG
GGTCGGAACAGGAGAGCGCACGAGGGAGCTTCCAGGGGGAAACGCCTGGTATCTTTATAGTCCTGTCGGG
TTTCGCCACCTCTGACTTGAGCGTCGATTTTTGTGATGCTCGTCAGGGGGGCGGAGCCTATGGAAAAACG
CCAGCAACGCGGCCTTTTTACGGTTCCTGGCCTTTTGCTGGCCTTTTGCTCACATGTTCTTTCCTGCGTT
ATCCCCTGATTCTGTGGATAACCGTATTACCGCCTTTGAGTGAGCTGATACCGCTCGCCGCAGCCGAACG
ACCGAGCGCAGCGAGTCAGTGAGCGAGGAAGCGGAAGGCGAGAGTAGGGAACTGCCAGGCATCAAACTAA
GCAGAAGGCCCCTGACGGATGGCCTTTTTGCGTTTCTACAAACTCTTTCTGTGTTGTAAAACGACGGCCA
GTCTTAAGCTCGGGCCCCCTGGGCGGTTCTGATAACGAGTAATCGTTAATCCGCAAATAACGTAAAAACC
CGCTTCGGCGGGTTTTTTTATGGGGGGAGTTTAGGGAAAGAGCATTTGTCAGAATATTTAAGGGCGCCTG
TCACTTTGCTTGATATATGAGAATTATTTAACCTTATAAATGAGAAAAAAGCAACGCACTTTAAATAAGA
TACGTTGCTTTTTCGATTGATGAACACCTATAATTAAACTATTCATCTATTATTTATGATTTTTTGTATA
TACAATATTTCTAGTTTGTTAAAGAGAATTAAGAAAATAAATCTCGAAAATAATAAAGGGAAAATCAGTT
TTTGATATCAAAATTATACATGTCAACGATAATACAAAATATAATACAAACTATAA
Features (pLannotate 1.2.2; 14 found; start..end, strand, type, name):
     59..77      +  promoter       T7 promoter: promoter for bacteriophage T7 RNA polymerase
     78..102     +  protein_bind   lac operator: The lac repressor binds to the lac operator to inhibit transcription in E. coli. This inhibition can be relieved by adding lactose or isopropyl-β-D-thiogalactopyranoside (IPTG). lac repressor encoded by lacI
    186..1034    +  CDS            MTAP: MTAP_HUMAN - Also known as MSAP. Experimental evidence at protein level: Swiss-Prot protein existence level 1. Catalyzes the reversible phosphorylation of S-methyl-5'- thioadenosine (MTA) to adenine and 5-methylthioribose-1-phosphate. Involved in the breakdown of MTA, a major by-product of polyamine biosynthesis. Responsible for the first step in the methionine salvage pathway after MTA has been generated from S-adenosylmethionine. Has broad substrate specificity with 6-aminopurine nucleosides as preferred substrates. From Homo sapiens (Human).
   1051..1096    +  terminator     T7 terminator: transcription terminator for bacteriophage T7 RNA polymerase
   1156..1196    -  terminator     rrnB T1 terminator (fragment): transcription terminator T1 from the E. coli rrnB gene
   1198..1313    -  ncRNA          5S rRNA: Accession: RF00001 - 5S ribosomal RNA
   1344..1368    +  CDS            KanR (fragment): aminoglycoside phosphotransferase; aph(3')-Ia; confers resistance to kanamycin
   1398..1494    +  promoter       AmpR promoter (fragment): bla
   1497..2357    +  CDS            AmpR: β-lactamase; bla; confers resistance to ampicillin, carbenicillin, and related antibiotics
   2366..2439    +  promoter       lacI promoter (fragment): lacI
   2440..3519    +  CDS            lacI: LACI_ECOLI - Experimental evidence at protein level: Swiss-Prot protein existence level 1. Repressor of the lactose operon. Binds allolactose as an inducer. From Escherichia coli (strain K12).
   3608..4196    +  rep_origin     ori: high-copy-number ColE1/pMB1/pBR322/pUC origin of replication
   4421..4438    +  terminator     rrnB T2 terminator (fragment): transcription terminator T2 from the E. coli rrnB gene
   4463..4482    -  CDS            lacZα (fragment): LacZα fragment of β-galactosidase; lacZ fragment
