[The description below was written by a language model from this plasmid's Addgene catalogue record and pLannotate feature annotations shown in this document.]
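Description:
The human MTAP plasmid is a bacterial expression construct built on the pJ414 backbone, a commercial T7-based vector, and is designed to produce recombinant human 5'-methylthioadenosine phosphorylase in E. coli. The sequenced plasmid is about 4.9 kb. It is maintained through a ColE1/pMB1-family origin of replication (annotated as high-copy type, although the catalogue lists copy number as unknown) and is selected with ampicillin via a β-lactamase gene driven by its own promoter. Short annotated fragments of KanR, lacZα, 5S rRNA and the rrnB T1/T2 terminators appear to be backbone remnants or insulating elements rather than functional cassettes.

The MTAP coding sequence, listed as human and synthetic in origin, sits downstream of a T7 promoter immediately followed by a lac operator, and is closed off by a T7 terminator. The plasmid also carries lacI with its promoter, so the Lac repressor holds transcription off until an inducer such as IPTG is added. Expression also requires a host strain that supplies T7 RNA polymerase. According to the catalogue fields, the protein carries an N-terminal histidine tag followed by a TEV protease site, allowing metal-affinity purification and subsequent tag removal. These elements are not annotated separately in the feature table but would fit in the interval between the operator and the start of the annotated MTAP reading frame.

MTAP catalyses the reversible phosphorolysis of methylthioadenosine to adenine and 5-methylthioribose-1-phosphate, the first step of methionine salvage from this by-product of polyamine synthesis. The construct serves to generate purified enzyme, and the associated publication concerns the binding of transition-state analogue inhibitors to human MTAP.
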