Addgene plasmid #64077: human MTAP
Purpose: Expression of human 5'-methylthioadenosine phosphorylase
Depositing lab: Vern Schramm. Depositing organization: Albert Einstein College of Medicine. Publication: Entropy-driven binding of picomolar transition state analogue inhibitors to human 5'-methylthioadenosine phosphorylase. Guan R, Ho MC, Brenowitz M, Tyler PC, Evans GB, Almo SC, Schramm VL. Biochemistry. 2011 Nov 29;50(47):10408-17. doi: 10.1021/bi201321x. Epub 2011 Nov 7. PubMed 21985704.
Backbone
  Vector backbone: pJ414
  Backbone manufacturer: DNA 2.0
  Vector type: Bacterial Expression
Growth in bacteria
  Bacterial resistance: Ampicillin, 50 μg/mL
  Growth temperature: 37°C
  Growth strain: DH5alpha
  Copy number: Unknown
Gene/Insert
  Gene/Insert name: 5'-methylthioadenosine phosphorylase (alt name: MTAP)
  Species: H. sapiens (human), Synthetic
  Entrez Gene: MTAP (a.k.a. BDMF, DMSFH, DMSMFH, HEL-249, LGMBF, MSAP, c86fus)
  Tag / fusion protein: Histidine tag (N terminal on insert); TEV (N terminal on insert)
Terms and licenses: Academic/Nonprofit Terms; Industry Terms: Not Available to Industry
How to cite: human MTAP was a gift from Vern Schramm (Addgene plasmid # 64077 ; http://n2t.net/addgene:64077 ; RRID:Addgene_64077)
