>Addgene plasmid #64077 | human MTAP Sequencing Result | analyzer sequence | sequence record 131077
TTTTGTTTACTTTTAGGAGGATAACATATGCATCATCACCATCACCACGAGAACCTGTACTTCCAAGGCA
TGGCGAGCGGTACCACCACCACCGCCGTCAAAATCGGTATCATTGGCGGTACGGGTCTGGATGACCCGGA
AATCCTGGAGGGTCGCACGGAGAAGTACGTTGACACGCCATTCGGCAAGCCGTCTGATGCGCTGATTCTG
GGCAAGATTAAGAATGTGGATTGCGTGCTGCTGGCTCGTCATGGTCGTCAGCATACGATTATGCCGAGCA
AAGTGAACTATCAGGCGAACATTTGGGCACTGAAAGAAGAGGGCTGTACGCACGTGATCGTTACGACCGC
GTGCGGCAGCCTGCGCGAAGAGATTCAACCAGGTGATATCGTCATCATTGACCAGTTCATTGATCGTACC
ACGATGCGTCCGCAATCCTTTTACGACGGTTCCCATAGCTGTGCGCGTGGCGTCTGCCACATCCCGATGG
CAGAACCGTTTTGTCCGAAAACCCGTGAGGTTCTGATCGAAACCGCTAAGAAGCTGGGCTTGCGCTGCCA
CAGCAAGGGTACGATGGTCACCATCGAGGGTCCTCGCTTTAGCAGCCGTGCGGAGAGCTTTATGTTTCGC
ACCTGGGGTGCAGACGTTATCAATATGACCACGGTTCCGGAAGTTGTGCTGGCAAAAGAAGCCGGTATCT
GCTATGCCAGCATTGCGATGGCGACCGACTACGATTGTTGGAAAGAGCACGAAGAAGCAGTGAGCGTCGA
CCGTGTTCTGAAAACTCTGAAAGAGAATGCCAATAAGGCTAAATCTCTGCTGTTGACCACGATTCCGCAG
ATTGGTTCCACTGAGTGGTCGGAAACCCTGCACAACCTGAAAAAACATGGCACAGTTCTCTGTGCTGGTT
GCCGCGTCACTGATAAGAATTCCCCCAGCATAACCCCT
